>Addgene plasmid #154401 | pDONR223 SARS-CoV2 TEV-NSP2 | addgene full sequence | sequence record 304648 | Addgene NGS Result
AGCGGGCAGTGAGCGCAACGCAATTAATACGCGTACCGCTAGCCAGGAAGAGTTTGTAGAAACGCAAAAA
GGCCATCCGTCAGGATGGCCTTCTGCTTAGTTTGATGCCTGGCAGTTTATGGCGGGCGTCCTGCCCGCCA
CCCTCCGGGCCGTTGCTTCACAACGTTCAAATCCGCTCCCGGCGGATTTGTCCTACTCAGGAGAGCGTTC
ACCGACAAACAACAGATAAAACGAAAGGCCCAGTCTTCCGACTGAGCCTTTCGTTTTATTTGATGCCTGG
CAGTTCCCTACTCTCGCGTTAACGCTAGCATGGATGTTTTCCCAGTCACGACGTTGTAAAACGACGGCCA
GTCTTAAGCTCGGGCCCCAAATAATGATTTTATTTTGACTGATAGTGACCTGTTCGTTGCAACAAATTGA
TGAGCAATGCTTTTTTATAATGCCAACTTTGTACAAAAAAGTTGGCGAAAACCTGTACTTCCAAGGCATG
GCTTACACCCGCTACGTGGACAACAACTTCTGCGGTCCCGACGGCTACCCTCTGGAATGCATCAAGGACC
TGCTGGCTAGAGCTGGCAAGGCTAGCTGCACCCTGTCCGAGCAGCTGGACTTCATCGACACCAAGAGAGG
AGTGTACTGCTGCCGTGAGCACGAACACGAGATCGCTTGGTACACCGAAAGATCCGAGAAGTCTTACGAG
CTGCAGACCCCATTCGAAATCAAGCTGGCCAAGAAGTTCGACACCTTCAACGGCGAGTGCCCAAACTTCG
TGTTCCCCCTGAACAGCATCATCAAGACCATCCAGCCCCGTGTGGAGAAGAAGAAGCTGGACGGATTCAT
GGGTCGCATCCGCAGCGTGTACCCAGTGGCTAGCCCCAACGAATGCAACCAGATGTGCCTGTCTACCCTG
ATGAAGTGCGACCACTGCGGAGAGACCAGCTGGCAGACCGGTGACTTCGTGAAGGCTACCTGCGAATTCT
GCGGAACCGAGAACCTGACCAAGGAAGGAGCTACCACCTGTGGATACCTGCCACAGAACGCCGTGGTGAA
GATCTACTGCCCCGCTTGCCACAACTCCGAAGTGGGCCCTGAGCACTCTCTGGCCGAATACCACAACGAG
TCCGGACTGAAGACCATCCTGCGCAAGGGCGGAAGGACCATCGCTTTCGGTGGCTGCGTGTTCTCTTACG
TGGGCTGCCACAACAAGTGTGCTTACTGGGTGCCTAGAGCTTCCGCTAACATCGGTTGCAACCACACCGG
CGTGGTGGGCGAAGGATCTGAGGGTCTGAACGACAACCTGCTGGAGATCCTGCAGAAGGAAAAGGTGAAC
ATCAACATCGTGGGCGACTTCAAGCTGAACGAGGAAATCGCCATCATCCTGGCTAGCTTCTCCGCCAGCA
CCAGCGCCTTCGTGGAAACCGTGAAGGGTCTGGACTACAAGGCTTTCAAGCAGATCGTGGAGTCCTGCGG
CAACTTCAAGGTGACCAAGGGAAAGGCCAAGAAGGGTGCTTGGAACATCGGCGAGCAGAAGAGCATCCTG
TCCCCACTGTACGCCTTCGCTTCTGAAGCCGCTAGAGTGGTGCGTTCTATCTTCAGCAGAACCCTGGAGA
CCGCCCAGAACAGCGTGCGTGTGCTGCAGAAGGCCGCTATCACCATCCTGGACGGAATCTCCCAGTACTC
TCTGCGCCTGATCGACGCCATGATGTTCACCAGCGACCTGGCTACCAACAACCTGGTGGTCATGGCCTAC
ATCACCGGAGGTGTGGTGCAGCTGACCTCCCAGTGGCTGACCAACATCTTCGGTACCGTGTACGAGAAGC
TGAAGCCTGTGCTGGACTGGCTGGAGGAAAAGTTCAAGGAAGGCGTGGAGTTCCTGAGGGACGGATGGGA
GATCGTGAAGTTCATCTCTACCTGCGCTTGCGAAATCGTGGGCGGACAGATCGTGACCTGCGCCAAGGAA
ATCAAGGAGAGCGTGCAGACCTTCTTCAAGCTGGTGAACAAGTTCCTGGCCCTGTGCGCTGACTCCATCA
TCATCGGTGGCGCCAAGCTGAAGGCTCTGAACCTGGGAGAGACCTTCGTGACCCACAGCAAGGGTCTGTA
CCGCAAGTGCGTGAAGTCCAGGGAGGAAACCGGACTGCTGATGCCTCTGAAGGCCCCAAAGGAGATCATC
TTCCTGGAAGGAGAGACCCTGCCTACCGAAGTGCTGACCGAGGAAGTGGTGCTGAAGACTGGCGACCTGC
AGCCACTGGAGCAGCCTACCTCCGAAGCCGTGGAGGCTCCTCTGGTGGGTACCCCAGTGTGCATCAACGG
CCTGATGCTGCTGGAGATCAAGGACACCGAAAAGTACTGCGCCCTGGCTCCAAACATGATGGTGACCAAC
AACACCTTCACCCTGAAGGGAGGTTAATACCCAACTTTCTTGTACAAAGTTGGCATTATAAGAAAGCATT
GCTTATCAATTTGTTGCAACGAACAGGTCACTATCAGTCAAAATAAAATCATTATTTGCCATCCAGCTGA
TATCCCCTATAGTGAGTCGTATTACATGGTCATAGCTGTTTCCTGGCAGCTCTGGCCCGTGTCTCAAAAT
CTCTGATGTTACATTGCACAAGATAAAAATATATCATCATGCCTCCTCTAGACCAGCCAGGACAGAAATG
CCTCGACTTCGCTGCTACCCAAGGTTGCCGGGTGACGCACACCGTGGAAACGGATGAAGGCACGAACCCA
GTGGACATAAGCCTGTTCGGTTCGTAAGCTGTAATGCAAGTAGCGTATGCGCTCACGCAACTGGTCCAGA
ACCTTGACCGAACGCAGCGGTGGTAACGGCGCAGTGGCGGTTTTCATGGCTTGTTATGACTGTTTTTTTG
GGGTACAGTCTATGCCTCGGGCATCCAAGCAGCAAGCGCGTTACGCCGTGGGTCGATGTTTGATGTTATG
GAGCAGCAACGATGTTACGCAGCAGGGCAGTCGCCCTAAAACAAAGTTAAACATTATGAGGGAAGCGGTG
ATCGCCGAAGTATCGACTCAACTATCAGAGGTAGTTGGCGTCATCGAGCGCCATCTCGAACCGACGTTGC
TGGCCGTACATTTGTACGGCTCCGCAGTGGATGGCGGCCTGAAGCCACACAGTGATATTGATTTGCTGGT
TACGGTGACCGTAAGGCTTGATGAAACAACGCGGCGAGCTTTGATCAACGACCTTTTGGAAACTTCGGCT
TCCCCTGGAGAGAGCGAGATTCTCCGCGCTGTAGAAGTCACCATTGTTGTGCACGACGACATCATTCCGT
GGCGTTATCCAGCTAAGCGCGAACTGCAATTTGGAGAATGGCAGCGCAATGACATTCTTGCAGGTATCTT
CGAGCCAGCCACGATCGACATTGATCTGGCTATCTTGCTGACAAAAGCAAGAGAACATAGCGTTGCCTTG
GTAGGTCCAGCGGCGGAGGAACTCTTTGATCCGGTTCCTGAACAGGATCTATTTGAGGCGCTAAATGAAA
CCTTAACGCTATGGAACTCGCCGCCCGACTGGGCTGGCGATGAGCGAAATGTAGTGCTTACGTTGTCCCG
CATTTGGTACAGCGCAGTAACCGGCAAAATCGCGCCGAAGGATGTCGCTGCCGACTGGGCAATGGAGCGC
CTGCCGGCCCAGTATCAGCCCGTCATACTTGAAGCTAGACAGGCTTATCTTGGACAAGAAGAAGATCGCT
TGGCCTCGCGCGCAGATCAGTTGGAAGAATTTGTCCACTACGTGAAAGGCGAGATCACCAAGGTAGTCGG
CAAATAACCCTCGAGCCACCCATGACCAAAATCCCTTAACGTGAGTTACGCGTCGTTCCACTGAGCGTCA
GACCCCGTAGAAAAGATCAAAGGATCTTCTTGAGATCCTTTTTTTCTGCGCGTAATCTGCTGCTTGCAAA
CAAAAAAACCACCGCTACCAGCGGTGGTTTGTTTGCCGGATCAAGAGCTACCAACTCTTTTTCCGAAGGT
AACTGGCTTCAGCAGAGCGCAGATACCAAATACTGTTCTTCTAGTGTAGCCGTAGTTAGGCCACCACTTC
AAGAACTCTGTAGCACCGCCTACATACCTCGCTCTGCTAATCCTGTTACCAGTGGCTGCTGCCAGTGGCG
ATAAGTCGTGTCTTACCGGGTTGGACTCAAGACGATAGTTACCGGATAAGGCGCAGCGGTCGGGCTGAAC
GGGGGGTTCGTGCACACAGCCCAGCTTGGAGCGAACGACCTACACCGAACTGAGATACCTACAGCGTGAG
CTATGAGAAAGCGCCACGCTTCCCGAAGGGAGAAAGGCGGACAGGTATCCGGTAAGCGGCAGGGTCGGAA
CAGGAGAGCGCACGAGGGAGCTTCCAGGGGGAAACGCCTGGTATCTTTATAGTCCTGTCGGGTTTCGCCA
CCTCTGACTTGAGCGTCGATTTTTGTGATGCTCGTCAGGGGGGCGGAGCCTATGGAAAAACGCCAGCAAC
GCGGCCTTTTTACGGTTCCTGGCCTTTTGCTGGCCTTTTGCTCACATGTTCTTTCCTGCGTTATCCCCTG
ATTCTGTGGATAACCGTATTACCGCCTTTGAGTGAGCTGATACCGCTCGCCGCAGCCGAACGACCGAGCG
CAGCGAGTCAGTGAGCGAGGAAGCGGAAGAGCGCCCAATACGCAAACCGCCTCTCCCCGCGCGTTGGCCG
ATTCATTAATGCAGCTGGCACGACAGGTTTCCCGACTGGAA
Features (pLannotate 1.2.2; 13 found; start..end, strand, type, name):
     67..94      -  terminator     rrnB T2 terminator: transcription terminator T2 from the E. coli rrnB gene
    226..269     +  terminator     rrnB T1 terminator: Escherichia coli rrnB; transcription terminator T1 from the E. coli rrnB gene
    316..352     -  CDS            lacZα (fragment): LacZα fragment of β-galactosidase; lacZ fragment
    369..464     +  protein_bind   attL3: mutant version of attL; recombination site for the Gateway® LR reaction LR Clonase™
    467..483     +  CDS            TEV site (fragment): tobacco etch virus (TEV) protease recognition and cleavage site
    485..2404    +  CDS            R1A_SARS2 (fragment): Experimental evidence at protein level: Swiss-Prot protein existence level 1. [Non-structural protein 10]: Plays a pivotal role in viral transcription by stimulating both nsp14 3'-5' exoribonuclease and nsp16 2'-O-methyltransferase activities. Therefore plays an essential role in viral mRNAs cap methylation. From Severe acute respiratory syndrome coronavirus 2 (2019-nCoV) (SARS-CoV-2).
   2409..2508    -  protein_bind   attL2: mutant version of attL; recombination site for the Gateway® LR reaction LR Clonase™
   2526..2544    -  promoter       T7 promoter: promoter for bacteriophage T7 RNA polymerase
   2734..2757    +  promoter       Pc promoter (fragment): intI1 (promoter lies within the coding sequence); class 1 integron promoter
   2933..2989    +  CDS            GmR (fragment): gentamycin acetyltransferase; aacC1; confers resistance to gentamycin
   2996..3787    +  CDS            SmR: aminoglycoside adenylyltransferase (Murphy, 1985); aadA; confers resistance to spectinomycin and streptomycin
   3880..4468    +  rep_origin     ori: high-copy-number ColE1/pMB1/pBR322/pUC origin of replication
   4651..12      +  CDS            lacI (fragment) (across the origin): lac repressor; lacI; The lac repressor binds to the lac operator to inhibit transcription in E. coli. This inhibition can be relieved by adding lactose or isopropyl-β-D-thiogalactopyranoside (IPTG).
