[The description below was written by a language model from this plasmid's Addgene catalogue record and pLannotate feature annotations shown in this document.]
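Description:
pDONR223 SARS-CoV2 TEV-NSP2 is a Gateway-compatible entry clone built on the pDONR223 backbone. It carries the coding sequence for non-structural protein 2 (NSP2) of SARS-CoV-2 isolate Wuhan-Hu-1, a mature product of the ORF1ab polyprotein. The plasmid is propagated in E. coli from a high-copy ColE1/pUC-type origin and selected with spectinomycin through the aadA (SmR) aminoglycoside adenylyltransferase gene. Upstream of that gene, the annotation picks up fragments of a class 1 integron Pc promoter and a gentamicin resistance gene. The sequenced record is 4,731 nt. This is smaller than the listed empty backbone because Gateway cloning replaces the donor vector's original cassette with the insert.

The roughly 1.9 kb insert was PCR amplified and is codon optimized, so it differs from the viral sequence by many synonymous changes. The automated annotation matches it to the SARS-CoV-2 replicase polyprotein 1a. The functional text attached to that hit describes nsp10 and is generic database wording, not a description of this insert. A tobacco etch virus (TEV) protease recognition site sits directly before the NSP2 coding region, so an N-terminal tag supplied by a destination vector can later be cleaved from the expressed protein. The cassette is flanked by attL sites (annotated as attL3 and attL2) that allow LR Clonase-mediated transfer into Gateway destination vectors. rrnB T1 and T2 terminators lie upstream of the cassette and help insulate it from read-through transcription, and a T7 promoter lies just beyond the downstream attL site, pointing back toward the insert. No promoter is recorded as driving NSP2 expression, as expected for an entry clone. The plasmid belongs to a collection of SARS-CoV-2 coding regions and serves as a shuttle source for building NSP2 expression constructs.
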