Addgene plasmid #154401: pDONR223 SARS-CoV2 TEV-NSP2
Purpose: Gateway-compatible Entry vector
Depositing lab: Fritz Roth. Depositing organization: Sinai Health System. Publication: A Comprehensive, Flexible Collection of SARS-CoV-2 Coding Regions. Kim DK, Knapp JJ, Kuang D, Chawla A, Cassonnet P, Lee H, Sheykhkarimli D, Samavarchi-Tehrani P, Abdouni H, Rayhan A, Li R, Pogoutse O, Coyaud E, van der Werf S, Demeret C, Gingras AC, Taipale M, Raught B, Jacob Y, Roth FP. G3 (Bethesda). 2020 Aug 6. pii: g3.120.401554. doi: 10.1534/g3.120.401554. PubMed 32763951.
Backbone
  Vector backbone: pDONR223
  Backbone manufacturer: Rual et al, Genome Res. 14:2128-2135, 2004.
  Backbone size w/o insert (bp): 5005
  Vector type: Gateway-compatible Entry vector, with insert of NSP2 CDS with a TEV sequence at the N-term.
Growth in bacteria
  Bacterial resistance: Spectinomycin, 50 μg/mL
  Growth temperature: 37°C
  Growth strain: DH5alpha
  Copy number: Unknown
Gene/Insert
  Gene/Insert name: NSP2
  Species: SARS-CoV-2 isolate Wuhan-Hu-1
  Insert size (bp): 1941
  Mutation: Many synonymous changes due to codon optimization
  Entrez Gene: ORF1ab (a.k.a. GU280_gp01)
  Cloning method: Gateway Cloning
  Sequencing primers: 5′ M13F; 3′ M13R
Resource information
  A portion of this plasmid was derived from a plasmid made by: PCR amplified
Terms and licenses: Academic/Nonprofit Terms; Industry Terms
How to cite: pDONR223 SARS-CoV2 TEV-NSP2 was a gift from Fritz Roth (Addgene plasmid # 154401 ; http://n2t.net/addgene:154401 ; RRID:Addgene_154401)
