>Addgene plasmid #154401 | pDONR223 SARS-CoV2 TEV-NSP2 | depositor partial sequence | sequence record 298870 | Inserted CDS with stop codon
GAAAACCTGTACTTCCAAGGCATGGCTTACACCCGCTACGTGGACAACAACTTCTGCGGTCCCGACGGCT
ACCCTCTGGAATGCATCAAGGACCTGCTGGCTAGAGCTGGCAAGGCTAGCTGCACCCTGTCCGAGCAGCT
GGACTTCATCGACACCAAGAGAGGAGTGTACTGCTGCCGTGAGCACGAACACGAGATCGCTTGGTACACC
GAAAGATCCGAGAAGTCTTACGAGCTGCAGACCCCATTCGAAATCAAGCTGGCCAAGAAGTTCGACACCT
TCAACGGCGAGTGCCCAAACTTCGTGTTCCCCCTGAACAGCATCATCAAGACCATCCAGCCCCGTGTGGA
GAAGAAGAAGCTGGACGGATTCATGGGTCGCATCCGCAGCGTGTACCCAGTGGCTAGCCCCAACGAATGC
AACCAGATGTGCCTGTCTACCCTGATGAAGTGCGACCACTGCGGAGAGACCAGCTGGCAGACCGGTGACT
TCGTGAAGGCTACCTGCGAATTCTGCGGAACCGAGAACCTGACCAAGGAAGGAGCTACCACCTGTGGATA
CCTGCCACAGAACGCCGTGGTGAAGATCTACTGCCCCGCTTGCCACAACTCCGAAGTGGGCCCTGAGCAC
TCTCTGGCCGAATACCACAACGAGTCCGGACTGAAGACCATCCTGCGCAAGGGCGGAAGGACCATCGCTT
TCGGTGGCTGCGTGTTCTCTTACGTGGGCTGCCACAACAAGTGTGCTTACTGGGTGCCTAGAGCTTCCGC
TAACATCGGTTGCAACCACACCGGCGTGGTGGGCGAAGGATCTGAGGGTCTGAACGACAACCTGCTGGAG
ATCCTGCAGAAGGAAAAGGTGAACATCAACATCGTGGGCGACTTCAAGCTGAACGAGGAAATCGCCATCA
TCCTGGCTAGCTTCTCCGCCAGCACCAGCGCCTTCGTGGAAACCGTGAAGGGTCTGGACTACAAGGCTTT
CAAGCAGATCGTGGAGTCCTGCGGCAACTTCAAGGTGACCAAGGGAAAGGCCAAGAAGGGTGCTTGGAAC
ATCGGCGAGCAGAAGAGCATCCTGTCCCCACTGTACGCCTTCGCTTCTGAAGCCGCTAGAGTGGTGCGTT
CTATCTTCAGCAGAACCCTGGAGACCGCCCAGAACAGCGTGCGTGTGCTGCAGAAGGCCGCTATCACCAT
CCTGGACGGAATCTCCCAGTACTCTCTGCGCCTGATCGACGCCATGATGTTCACCAGCGACCTGGCTACC
AACAACCTGGTGGTCATGGCCTACATCACCGGAGGTGTGGTGCAGCTGACCTCCCAGTGGCTGACCAACA
TCTTCGGTACCGTGTACGAGAAGCTGAAGCCTGTGCTGGACTGGCTGGAGGAAAAGTTCAAGGAAGGCGT
GGAGTTCCTGAGGGACGGATGGGAGATCGTGAAGTTCATCTCTACCTGCGCTTGCGAAATCGTGGGCGGA
CAGATCGTGACCTGCGCCAAGGAAATCAAGGAGAGCGTGCAGACCTTCTTCAAGCTGGTGAACAAGTTCC
TGGCCCTGTGCGCTGACTCCATCATCATCGGTGGCGCCAAGCTGAAGGCTCTGAACCTGGGAGAGACCTT
CGTGACCCACAGCAAGGGTCTGTACCGCAAGTGCGTGAAGTCCAGGGAGGAAACCGGACTGCTGATGCCT
CTGAAGGCCCCAAAGGAGATCATCTTCCTGGAAGGAGAGACCCTGCCTACCGAAGTGCTGACCGAGGAAG
TGGTGCTGAAGACTGGCGACCTGCAGCCACTGGAGCAGCCTACCTCCGAAGCCGTGGAGGCTCCTCTGGT
GGGTACCCCAGTGTGCATCAACGGCCTGATGCTGCTGGAGATCAAGGACACCGAAAAGTACTGCGCCCTG
GCTCCAAACATGATGGTGACCAACAACACCTTCACCCTGAAGGGAGGTTAA
